>Addgene plasmid #72555 | pGLS3-5xHRE-p53(K164R) | addgene full sequence | sequence record 173717 | Addgene NGS Result
CATTCGCCATTCAGGCTGCGCAACTGTTGGGAAGGGCGATCGGTGCGGGCCTCTTCGCTATTACGCCAGC
CCAAGCTACCATGATAAGTAAGTAATATTAAGGTACGGGAGGTACTTGGAGCGGCCGCAATAAAATATCT
TTATTTTCATTACATCTGTGTGTTGGTTTTTTGTGTGAATCGATAGTACTAACATACGCTCTCCATCAAA
ACAAAACGAAACAAAACAAACTAGCAAAATAGGCTGTCCCCAGTGCAAGTGCAGGTGCCAGAACATTTCT
CTATCGATAGGTACCGAGCTTTTCTCGAGCCACAGTGCATACGTGGGCTCCAACAGGTCCTCTTGTCGAG
CCACAGTGCATACGTGGGCTCCAACAGGTCCTCTTGTCGAGCCACAGTGCATACGTGGGCTCCAACAGGT
CCTCTTGTCGAGCCACAGTGCATACGTGGGCTCCAACAGGTCCTCTTGTCGAGCCACAGTGCATACGTGG
GCTCCAACAGGTCCTCTTGTCGAGATCTGGTAGGCGTGTACGGTGGGAGGTCTATATAAGCAGAGCTCGT
TTAGTGAACCGTCAGATCACTAGAAGCTCGCGCGTAATACGACTCACTATAGGGCGAATTGGGTACCGGG
CCCCCCCTCGAGGTCGACGGTATCGATAAGCTTGATATCGAATTCCTCGACGGATCCCGCTAGAGCCACC
GTCCAGGGAGCAGGTAGCTGCTGGGCTCCGGGGACACTTTGCGTTCGGGCTGGGAGCGTGCTTTCCACGA
CGGTGACACGCTTCCCTGGATTGGCAGCCAGACTGCCTTCCGGGTCACTGCCATGGAGGAGCCGCAGTCA
GATCCTAGCGTCGAGCCCCCTCTGAGTCAGGAAACATTTTCAGACCTATGGAAACTACTTCCTGAAAACA
ACGTTCTGTCCCCCTTGCCGTCCCAAGCAATGGATGATTTGATGCTGTCCCCGGACGATATTGAACAATG
GTTCACTGAAGACCCAGGTCCAGATGAAGCTCCCAGAATGCCAGAGGCTGCTCCCCCCGTGGCCCCTGCA
CCAGCAGCTCCTACACCGGCGGCCCCTGCACCAGCCCCCTCCTGGCCCCTGTCATCTTCTGTCCCTTCCC
AGAAAACCTACCAGGGCAGCTACGGTTTCCGTCTGGGCTTCTTGCATTCTGGGACAGCCAAGTCTGTGAC
TTGCACGTACTCCCCTGCCCTCAACAAGATGTTTTGCCAACTGGCCAAGACCTGCCCTGTGCAGCTGTGG
GTTGATTCCACACCCCCGCCCGGCACCCGCGTCCGCGCCATGGCCATCTACAGACAGTCACAGCACATGA
CGGAGGTTGTGAGGCGCTGCCCCCACCATGAGCGCTGCTCAGATAGCGATGGTCTGGCCCCTCCTCAGCA
TCTTATCCGAGTGGAAGGAAATTTGCGTGTGGAGTATTTGGATGACAGAAACACTTTTCGACATAGTGTG
GTGGTGCCCTATGAGCCGCCTGAGGTTGGCTCTGACTGTACCACCATCCACTACAACTACATGTGTAACA
GTTCCTGCATGGGCGGCATGAACCGGAGGCCCATCCTCACCATCATCACACTGGAAGACTCCAGTGGTAA
TCTACTGGGACGGAACAGCTTTGAGGTGCGTGTTTGTGCCTGTCCTGGGAGAGACCGGCGCACAGAGGAA
GAGAATCTCCGCAAGAAAGGGGAGCCTCACCACGAGCTGCCCCCAGGGAGCACTAAGCGAGCACTGCCCA
ACAACACCAGCTCCTCTCCCCAGCCAAAGAAGAAACCACTGGATGGAGAATATTTCACCCTTCAGATCCG
TGGGCGTGAGCGCTTCGAGATGTTCCGAGAGCTGAATGAGGCCTTGGAACTCAAGGATGCCCAGGCTGGG
AAGGAGCCAGGGGGGAGCAGGGCTCACTCCAGCCACCTGAAGTCCAAAAAGGGTCAGTCTACCTCCCGCC
ATAAAAAACTCATGTTCAAGACAGAAGGGCCTGACTCAGACTGACATTCTCCACTTCTTGTTCCCCACTG
ACAGCCTCCCACCCCCATCTCTCCCTCCCCTGCCATTTTGGGTTTTGGGTCTTTGAACCCTTGCTTGCAA
TAGGTGTGCGTCAGAAGCACCCAGGACTTCCATTTGCTTTGTCCCGGGGCTCCACTGAACAAGTTGGCCT
GCACTGGTGTTTTGTTGTGGGGAGGAGGATGGGGAGTAGGACATACCAGCTTAGATTTTAAGGTTTTTAC
TGTGAGGGATGTTTGGGAGATGTAAGAAATGTTCTTGCAGTTAAGGGTTAGTTTACAATCAGCCACATTC
TAGGTAGGGGCCCACTTCACCGTACTAACCAGGGAAGCTGTCCCTCACTGTTGAATTTTCTCTAACTTCA
AGGCCCATATCTGTGAAATGCTGGCATTTGCACCTACCTCACAGAGTGCATTGTGAGGGTTAATGAAATA
ATGTACATCTGGCCTTGAAACCACCTTTTATTACATGGGGTCTAGCGGGATCCGTCGAGGAATTCCTGCA
GCCCGGGGGATCCACTAGTTCTAGAGCGGCCGCCACCGCGGTGGAGCTCCAGCTTTTGTTCCCTTTAGTG
AGGGTTAATTGCGCGCTAGAGTCGGGGCGGCCGGCCGCTTCGAGCAGACATGATAAGATACATTGATGAG
TTTGGACAAACCACAACTAGAATGCAGTGAAAAAAATGCTTTATTTGTGAAATTTGTGATGCTATTGCTT
TATTTGTAACCATTATAAGCTGCAATAAACAAGTTAACAACAACAATTGCATTCATTTTATGTTTCAGGT
TCAGGGGGAGGTGTGGGAGGTTTTTTAAAGCAAGTAAAACCTCTACAAATGTGGTAAAATCGATAAGGAT
CGGCCGCTCGAGGGCCCCTGCAGGTCAATTCTACCGGGTAGGGGAGGCGCTTTTCCCAAGGCAGTCTGGA
GCATGCGCTTTAGCAGCCCCGCTGGGCACTTGGCGCTACACAAGTGGCCTCTGGCCTCGCACACATTCCA
CATCCACCGGTAGGCGCCAACCGGCTCCGTTCTTTGGTGGCCCCTTCGCGCCACCTTCTACTCCTCCCCT
AGTCAGGAAGTTCCCCCCCGCCCCGCAGCTCGCGTCGTGCAGGACGTGACAAATGGAAGTAGCACGTCTC
ACTAGTCTCGTGCAGATGGACAGCACCGCTGAGCAATGGAAGCGGGTAGGCCTTTGGGGCAGCGGCCAAT
AGCAGCTTTGCTCCTTCGCTTTCTGGGCTCAGAGGCTGGGAAGGGGTGGGTCCGGGGGGGGGCGGGGCGG
GCGCCCGAAGGTCCTCCGGAGGCCCGGCATTCTGCACGCTTCAAAAGCGCACGTCTGCCGCGCTGTTCTC
CTCTTCCTCATCTCCGGGCCTTTCGACCTGCAGCCAATATGGGATCGGCCATTGAACAAGATGGATTGCA
CGCAGGTTCTCCGGCCGCTTGGGTGGAGAGGCTATTCGGCTATGACTGGGCACAACAGACAATCGGCTGC
TCTGATGCCGCCGTGTTCCGGCTGTCAGCGCAGGGGCGCCCGGTTCTTTTTGTCAAGACCGACCTGTCCG
GTGCCCTGAATGAACTGCAGGACGAGGCAGCGCGGCTATCGTGGCTGGCCACGACGGGCGTTCCTTGCGC
AGCTGTGCTCGACGTTGTCACTGAAGCGGGAAGGGACTGGCTGCTATTGGGCGAAGTGCCGGGGCAGGAT
CTCCTGTCATCTCACCTTGCTCCTGCCGAGAAAGTATCCATCATGGCTGATGCAATGCGGCGGCTGCATA
CGCTTGATCCGGCTACCTGCCCATTCGACCACCAAGCGAAACATCGCATCGAGCGAGCACGTACTCGGAT
GGAAGCCGGTCTTGTCGATCAGGATGATCTGGACGAAGAGCATCAGGGGCTCGCGCCAGCCGAACTGTTC
GCCAGGCTCAAGGCGCGCATGCCCGACGGCGATGATCTCGTCGTGACCCATGGCGATGCCTGCTTGCCGA
ATATCATGGTGGAAAATGGCCGCTTTTCTGGATTCATCGACTGTGGCCGGCTGGGTGTGGCGGACCGCTA
TCAGGACATAGCGTTGGCTACCCGTGATATTGCTGAAGAGCTTGGCGGCGAATGGGCTGACCGCTTCCTC
GTGCTTTACGGTATCGCCGCTCCCGATTCGCAGCGCATCGCCTTCTATCGCCTTCTTGACGAGTTCTTCT
GAGGGGATCGATCCGCTGTAAGTCTGCAGAAATTGATGATCTATTAAACAATAAAGATGTCCACTAAAAT
GGAAGTTTTTCCTGTCATACTTTGTTAAGAAGGGTGAGAACAGAGTACCTACATTTTGAATGGAAGGATT
GGAGCTACGGGGGTGGGGGTGGGGTGGGATTAGATAAATGCCTGCTCTTTACTGAAGGCTCTTTACTATT
GCTTTATGATAATGTTTCATAGTTGGATATCATAATTTAAACAAGCAAAACCAAATTAAGGGCCAGCTCA
TTCCTCCCACTCATGATCTATAGATCTATAGATCTCTCGTGGGATCATTGTTTTTCTCTTGATTCCCACT
TTGTGGTTCTAAGTACTGTGGTTTCCAAATGTGTCAGTTTCATAGCCTGAAGAACGAGATCAGCAGCCTC
TGTTCCACATACACTTCATTCTCAGTATTGTTTTGCCAAGTTCTAATTCCATCAGAAGCTGACTCTAGTC
CGTCGACCGATGCCCTTGAGAGCCTTCAACCCAGTCAGCTCCTTCCGGTGGGCGCGGGGCATGACTATCG
TCGCCGCACTTATGACTGTCTTCTTTATCATGCAACTCGTAGGACAGGTGCCGGCAGCGCTCTTCCGCTT
CCTCGCTCACTGACTCGCTGCGCTCGGTCGTTCGGCTGCGGCGAGCGGTATCAGCTCACTCAAAGGCGGT
AATACGGTTATCCACAGAATCAGGGGATAACGCAGGAAAGAACATGTGAGCAAAAGGCCAGCAAAAGGCC
AGGAACCGTAAAAAGGCCGCGTTGCTGGCGTTTTTCCATAGGCTCCGCCCCCCTGACGAGCATCACAAAA
ATCGACGCTCAAGTCAGAGGTGGCGAAACCCGACAGGACTATAAAGATACCAGGCGTTTCCCCCTGGAAG
CTCCCTCGTGCGCTCTCCTGTTCCGACCCTGCCGCTTACCGGATACCTGTCCGCCTTTCTCCCTTCGGGA
AGCGTGGCGCTTTCTCATAGCTCACGCTGTAGGTATCTCAGTTCGGTGTAGGTCGTTCGCTCCAAGCTGG
GCTGTGTGCACGAACCCCCCGTTCAGCCCGACCGCTGCGCCTTATCCGGTAACTATCGTCTTGAGTCCAA
CCCGGTAAGACACGACTTATCGCCACTGGCAGCAGCCACTGGTAACAGGATTAGCAGAGCGAGGTATGTA
GGCGGTGCTACAGAGTTCTTGAAGTGGTGGCCTAACTACGGCTACACTAGAAGAACAGTATTTGGTATCT
GCGCTCTGCTGAAGCCAGTTACCTTCGGAAAAAGAGTTGGTAGCTCTTGATCCGGCAAACAAACCACCGC
TGGTAGCGGTGGTTTTTTTGTTTGCAAGCAGCAGATTACGCGCAGAAAAAAAGGATCTCAAGAAGATCCT
TTGATCTTTTCTACGGGGTCTGACGCTCAGTGGAACGAAAACTCACGTTAAGGGATTTTGGTCATGAGAT
TATCAAAAAGGATCTTCACCTAGATCCTTTTAAATTAAAAATGAAGTTTTAAATCAATCTAAAGTATATA
TGAGTAAACTTGGTCTGACAGTTACCAATGCTTAATCAGTGAGGCACCTATCTCAGCGATCTGTCTATTT
CGTTCATCCATAGTTGCCTGACTCCCCGTCGTGTAGATAACTACGATACGGGAGGGCTTACCATCTGGCC
CCAGTGCTGCAATGATACCGCGAGACCCACGCTCACCGGCTCCAGATTTATCAGCAATAAACCAGCCAGC
CGGAAGGGCCGAGCGCAGAAGTGGTCCTGCAACTTTATCCGCCTCCATCCAGTCTATTAATTGTTGCCGG
GAAGCTAGAGTAAGTAGTTCGCCAGTTAATAGTTTGCGCAACGTTGTTGCCATTGCTACAGGCATCGTGG
TGTCACGCTCGTCGTTTGGTATGGCTTCATTCAGCTCCGGTTCCCAACGATCAAGGCGAGTTACATGATC
CCCCATGTTGTGCAAAAAAGCGGTTAGCTCCTTCGGTCCTCCGATCGTTGTCAGAAGTAAGTTGGCCGCA
GTGTTATCACTCATGGTTATGGCAGCACTGCATAATTCTCTTACTGTCATGCCATCCGTAAGATGCTTTT
CTGTGACTGGTGAGTACTCAACCAAGTCATTCTGAGAATAGTGTATGCGGCGACCGAGTTGCTCTTGCCC
GGCGTCAATACGGGATAATACCGCGCCACATAGCAGAACTTTAAAAGTGCTCATCATTGGAAAACGTTCT
TCGGGGCGAAAACTCTCAAGGATCTTACCGCTGTTGAGATCCAGTTCGATGTAACCCACTCGTGCACCCA
ACTGATCTTCAGCATCTTTTACTTTCACCAGCGTTTCTGGGTGAGCAAAAACAGGAAGGCAAAATGCCGC
AAAAAAGGGAATAAGGGCGACACGGAAATGTTGAATACTCATACTCTTCCTTTTTCAATATTATTGAAGC
ATTTATCAGGGTTATTGTCTCATGAGCGGATACATATTTGAATGTATTTAGAAAAATAAACAAATAGGGG
TTCCGCGCACATTTCCCCGAAAAGTGCCACCTG
[124 nt withheld, positions 6754-6877]
C
[91 nt withheld, positions 6879-6969]
A
[49 nt withheld, positions 6971-7019]
CCTTTGACGTTGGAGTCCACGTTCTTT
[37 nt withheld, positions 7047-7083]
ACCCTATCTCGGTCTATTCTTTTGATTTATAAGGGATTTTGCCGATTTCGGCCTATTGGTTAAAAAATGA
GCTGATTTAACAAAAATTTAACGCGAATTTTAACAAAATATTAACGCTTACAATTTGC
Features (pLannotate 1.2.2; 19 found; start..end, strand, type, name):
      3..70      -  CDS            lacZα (fragment): LacZα fragment of β-galactosidase; lacZ fragment
    129..177     +  polyA_signal   poly(A) signal: synthetic polyadenylation signal
    191..282     +  misc_feature   pause site: RNA polymerase II transcriptional pause signal from the human α2 globin gene
    519..557     +  promoter       minimal CMV promoter: human cytomegalovirus (CMV) immediate early promoter
    595..613     +  promoter       T7 promoter: promoter for bacteriophage T7 RNA polymerase
    622..677     -  misc_feature   MCS (fragment): pBluescript multiple cloning site
    823..2004    +  CDS            p53: human tumor suppressor protein that is often mutated in cancers; Homo sapiens TP53; responds to cellular stresses to regulate the expression of target genes
   2510..2569    -  misc_feature   MCS (fragment): pBluescript multiple cloning site
   2582..2600    -  promoter       T3 promoter: promoter for bacteriophage T3 RNA polymerase
   2644..2765    -  polyA_signal   SV40 poly(A) signal: SV40 polyadenylation signal
   2788..2856    -  CDS            large T antigen (fragment): large T antigen from SV40 (simian virus 40)
   2906..3385    +  promoter       PGK promoter: mouse phosphoglycerate kinase 1 promoter
   3399..4202    +  CDS            NeoR/KanR: aminoglycoside phosphotransferase from Tn5; aph(3')-II (or nptII); confers resistance to neomycin, kanamycin, and G418 (Geneticin®)
   4216..4677    +  polyA_signal   PGK poly(A) signal: mouse phosphoglycerate kinase 1 polyadenylation signal
   4691..4823    +  CDS            TcR (fragment): tetracycline efflux protein; tet; confers resistance to tetracycline
   5003..5591    -  rep_origin     ori: high-copy-number ColE1/pMB1/pBR322/pUC origin of replication
   5762..6622    -  CDS            AmpR: β-lactamase; bla; confers resistance to ampicillin, carbenicillin, and related antibiotics
   6623..6727    -  promoter       AmpR promoter: bla
   6754..7182    +  rep_origin     f1 ori (sequence partly withheld): f1 bacteriophage origin of replication; arrow indicates direction of (+) strand synthesis
