[The description below was written by a language model from this plasmid's Addgene catalogue record and pLannotate feature annotations shown in this document.]
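Description:
pGLS3-5xHRE-p53(K164R) is a mammalian expression plasmid of about 7.2 kb built on the Promega pGL3-Basic reporter backbone, in which the luciferase coding sequence has been replaced by human TP53 carrying the K164R substitution. It is propagated in E. coli through a high-copy ColE1/pUC-type origin with ampicillin selection (AmpR under its own bla promoter), and it also retains the f1 phage origin. For selection in mammalian cells, a neomycin cassette was inserted at the BamHI site. The feature table shows this as NeoR/KanR driven by the mouse PGK promoter and terminated by the PGK polyadenylation signal, which confers G418 resistance.

Expression of the p53 mutant is designed to be hypoxia-inducible. Five tandem copies of the hypoxia response element from VEGF sit upstream of a minimal promoter, so transcription should be low under normal oxygen and rise when hypoxia-inducible factors bind the HREs. The catalogue lists the minimal promoter as adenoviral E1B, whereas the automated annotation labels a short element in the corresponding position as a minimal CMV promoter. The HRE repeats themselves are not annotated, and although the catalogue files them as an N-terminal tag, they are regulatory DNA rather than a protein fusion. Upstream, the pGL3-derived synthetic poly(A) signal and transcriptional pause site limit read-through from the backbone. T7 and T3 promoters and pBluescript polylinker fragments flank the p53 coding sequence, suggesting it was transferred from a pBluescript-type clone. An SV40 poly(A) signal lies downstream, though it is annotated in reverse orientation. The construct is intended for studying the K164R mutant p53 expressed specifically under hypoxic conditions, including in G418-selected cells.
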