Addgene plasmid #72555: pGLS3-5xHRE-p53(K164R)
Purpose: Hypoxia induced mutant p53. Contains the HRE from VEGF sequence (5 repeats) upstream of p53 K164R.
Depositing lab: Ester Hammond. Depositing organization: University of Oxford. Publication: Hypoxia-induced p53 modulates both apoptosis and radiosensitivity via AKT. Leszczynska KB, Foskolou IP, Abraham AG, Anbalagan S, Tellier C, Haider S, Span PN, O'Neill EE, Buffa FM, Hammond EM. J Clin Invest. 2015 Jun;125(6):2385-98. doi: 10.1172/JCI80402. Epub 2015 May 11. PubMed 25961455.
Backbone
  Vector backbone: pGL3-Basic
  Backbone manufacturer: Promega
  Modifications to backbone: p53 was cloned so that it replaced luciferase. Neo cassette was inserted into BamHI site.
  Vector type: Mammalian Expression
  Selectable markers: Neomycin (select with G418)
Growth in bacteria
  Bacterial resistance: Ampicillin, 100 μg/mL
  Growth temperature: 37°C
  Growth strain: DH5alpha
  Copy number: Unknown
Gene/Insert
  Gene/Insert name: p53
  Species: H. sapiens (human)
  Mutation: K164R
  Entrez Gene: TP53 (a.k.a. BCC7, BMFS5, LFS1, P53, TRP53)
  Promoter: E1B minimal promoter
  Tag / fusion protein: 5XHRE (N terminal on insert)
  Cloning method: Restriction Enzyme; 5′ cloning site KpnI (not destroyed); 3′ cloning site BamHI (not destroyed)
  Sequencing primers: 5′ E1B F: 5’-agatctggtaggcgtgtacgg-3’; 3′ pGLS3 R: 5’-gtatcttatcatgtctgctcg-3’
Terms and licenses: Academic/Nonprofit Terms; Industry Terms: Not Available to Industry
How to cite: pGLS3-5xHRE-p53(K164R) was a gift from Ester Hammond (Addgene plasmid # 72555 ; http://n2t.net/addgene:72555 ; RRID:Addgene_72555)
